>Addgene plasmid #244131 | pCAG-CaBLAM_332W | addgene full sequence | sequence record 495899 | Addgene NGS Result
CTGAGATCTGCATGAGCTAGCCGCCACCATGGTGAGCAAGGGCGAGGAGGATAACATGGCCTCTCTCCCA
GCGACACATGAGTTACACATCTTTGGCTCCATCAACGGTGTGGACTTTGACATGGTGGGTCAGGGCACCG
GCAATCCAAATGATGGTTATGAGGAGTTAAACCTGAAGTCCACCAAGGGTGACCTCCAGTTCTCCCCCTG
GATTCTGGTCCCTCATATCGGGTATGGCTTCCATCAGTACCTGCCCTACCCTGACGGGATGTCGCCTTTC
CAGGCCGCCATGGTAGATGGCTCCGGATACCAAGTCCATCGCACAATGCAGTTTGAAGATGGTGCCTCCC
TTACTGTTAACTACCGCTACACCTACGAGGGAAGCCACATCAAAGGAGAGGCCCAGGTGAAGGGGACTGG
TTTCCCTGCTGACGGTCCTGTGATGACCAACTCGCTGACCGCTGCGGACTGGTGCAGGTCGAAGAAGACT
TACCCCAACGACAAAACCATCATCAGTACCTTTAAGTGGAGTTACACCACTGGAAATGGCAAGCGCTACC
GGAGCACTGCGCGGACCACCTACACCTTTGCCAAGCCAATGGCGGCTAACTATCTGAAGAACCAGCCGAT
GTACGTGTTCCGTAAGACGGAGCTCAAGCACTCCAAGACCGAGCTCAACTTCAAGGAGTGGCAAAAGGCC
TTTACCGGATTTGAGGACTTCGTTGGTGACTGGGAGCAGACCGCTGCTTACAACCTGGACCAGGTTCTGG
AACAGGGTGGTGTGTCTTCTGTGCTCCAGACGCTGGCTGTTTCTGTGACTCCGATCCAGCGTATCGTTCG
TTCTGGTGAAAACGGTCTGAAAATCGACATCCACGTTATCATCCCGTACGAAGGTCTGTCTGCTGATCAG
ATGGCTCATATCGAAGAGGTCTTCAAAGTTGTTTACCCGGTTGACGACCACCACTTCAAAGTCATCATGG
AGTACGGTACCCTGGTTATCGACGGTGTTACCCCGAACATGCTCAACTACTTCGGTCGTCCGTACGAGGG
TATCGCTGTTTTCGACGGTAAGAAGATCACCGTTACCGGTACCCTGTGGAACGGTAACAAAATCATCGAC
GAACGTCTGATCACCCCTGAAGGTTCTATGCTGTTCCGTGTTACCATCAACTCTGCTTCTTCTGACTCAT
CACGTCGTAAGTGGAATAAGACAGGTCACGCAGTCAGAGCTATAGGTCGGCTGAGCTCAGGTGGATCCGG
TGGTAGTGGTGGATCCGGAGGTTCTGGTGGATCCAACCTGCCGGACCAACTGACTGAAGAGCAGATCGCA
GAATTTAAAGAGGAGTTCTCCCTATTTGACAAGGACGGGGATGGGACAATAACAACCAAGGAGCTGGGGA
CGGTGATGCGGTCTCTGGGGCAGAACCCCACAGAAGCAGAGCTGCAGGACATGATCAATGAAGTAGATGC
CGACGGTGACGGCACAATCGACTTCCCTGAGTTCCTGACAATGATGGCAAGAAAAATGAAATACAGGGAC
ACGGAAGAAGAAATTAGAGAAGCGTTCGGTGTGTTTGATAAGGATGGCAACGGCTACATCAGTGCAGCAG
AGCTTCGCCACGTGATGACAAACCTTGGAGAGAAGTTAACAGATGAAGAGGTTGATGAAATGATCAGGGA
AGCAGACATCGATGGGGATGGTTGGGTAAACTACGAAGAGTTTGTACAAATGATGACAGCGAAGTCTCCT
GCTGTTACCGGTTACCGTCTGCTCGAAGAAATCTCTAACTAAGCGGCCGCTCGAGTCTAGAGGGCCCGTT
TAAACCCGCTGATCAGCCTCGACTGTGCCTTCTAGTTGCCAGCCATCTGTTGTTTGCCCCTCCCCCGTGC
CTTCCTTGACCCTGGAAGGTGCCACTCCCACTGTCCTTTCCTAATAAAATGAGGAAATTGCATCGCATTG
TCTGAGTAGGTGTCATTCTATTCTGGGGGGTGGGGTGGGGCAGGACAGCAAGGGGGAGGATTGGGAAGAC
AATAGCAGGCATGCTGGGGATGCGGTGGGCTCTATGGCTTCTGAGGCGGAAAGAACCAGCTGGGGCTCTA
GGGGGTATCCCC
[124 nt withheld, positions 2113-2236]
C
[91 nt withheld, positions 2238-2328]
A
[49 nt withheld, positions 2330-2378]
CCTTTGACGTTGGAGTCCACGTTCTTT
[37 nt withheld, positions 2406-2442]
ACCCTATCTCGGTCTATTCTTTTGATTTATAAGGGATTTTGCCGATTTCGGCCTATTGGTTAAAAAATGA
GCTGATTTAACAAAAATTTAACGCGAATTAATTCTGTGGAATGTGTGTCAGTTAGGGTGTGGAAAGTCCC
CAGGCTCCCCAGCAGGCAGAAGTATGCAAAGCATGCATCTCAATTAGTCAGCAACCAGGTGTGGAAAGTC
CCCAGGCTCCCCAGCAGGCAGAAGTATGCAAAGCATGCATCTCAATTAGTCAGCAACCATAGTCCCGCCC
CTAACTCCGCCCATCCCGCCCCTAACTCCGCCCAGTTCCGCCCATTCTCCGCCCCATGGCTGACTAATTT
TTTTTATTTATGCAGAGGCCGAGGCCGCCTCTGCCTCTGAGCTATTCCAGAAGTAGTGAGGAGGCTTTTT
TGGAGGCCTAGGCTTTTGCAAAAAGCTCCCGCATGACCGAGTACAAGCCCACGGTGCGCCTCGCCACCCG
CGACGACGTCCCCAGGGCCGTACGCACCCTCGCCGCCGCGTTCGCCGACTACCCCGCCACGCGCCACACC
GTCGATCCGGACCGCCACATCGAGCGGGTCACCGAGCTGCAAGAACTCTTCCTCACGCGCGTCGGGCTCG
ACATCGGCAAGGTGTGGGTCGCGGACGACGGCGCCGCGGTGGCGGTCTGGACCACGCCGGAGAGCGTCGA
AGCGGGGGCGGTGTTCGCCGAGATCGGCCCGCGCATGGCCGAGTTGAGCGGTTCCCGGCTGGCCGCGCAG
CAACAGATGGAAGGCCTCCTGGCGCCGCACCGGCCCAAGGAGCCCGCGTGGTTCCTGGCCACCGTCGGCG
TCTCGCCCGACCACCAGGGCAAGGGTCTGGGCAGCGCCGTCGTGCTCCCCGGAGTGGAGGCGGCCGAGCG
CGCCGGGGTGCCCGCCTTCCTGGAGACCTCCGCGCCCCGCAACCTCCCCTTCTACGAGCGGCTCGGCTTC
ACCGTCACCGCCGACGTCGAGGTGCCCGAAGGACCGCGCACCTGGTGCATGACCCGCAAGCCCGGTGCCT
GATTCGAAATGACCGACCAAGCGACGCCCAACCTGCCATCACGAGATTTCGATTCCACCGCCGCCTTCTA
TGAAAGGTTGGGCTTCGGAATCGTTTTCCGGGACGCCGGCTGGATGATCCTCCAGCGCGGGGATCTCATG
CTGGAGTTCTTCGCCCACCCCAACTTGTTTATTGCAGCTTATAATGGTTACAAATAAAGCAATAGCATCA
CAAATTTCACAAATAAAGCATTTTTTTCACTGCATTCTAGTTGTGGTTTGTCCAAACTCATCAATGTATC
TTATCATGTCTGTATACCGTCGACCTCTAGCTAGAGCTTGGCGTAATCATGGTCATAGCTGTTTCCTGTG
TGAAATTGTTATCCGCTCACAATTCCACACAACATACGAGCCGGAAGCATAAAGTGTAAAGCCTGGGGTG
CCTAATGAGTGAGCTAACTCACATTAATTGCGTTGCGCTCACTGCCCGCTTTCCAGTCGGGAAACCTGTC
GTGCCAGCTGCATTAATGAATCGGCCAACGCGCGGGGAGAGGCGGTTTGCGTATTGGGCGCTCTTCCGCT
TCCTCGCTCACTGACTCGCTGCGCTCGGTCGTTCGGCTGCGGCGAGCGGTATCAGCTCACTCAAAGGCGG
TAATACGGTTATCCACAGAATCAGGGGATAACGCAGGAAAGAACATGTGAGCAAAAGGCCAGCAAAAGGC
CAGGAACCGTAAAAAGGCCGCGTTGCTGGCGTTTTTCCATAGGCTCCGCCCCCCTGACGAGCATCACAAA
AATCGACGCTCAAGTCAGAGGTGGCGAAACCCGACAGGACTATAAAGATACCAGGCGTTTCCCCCTGGAA
GCTCCCTCGTGCGCTCTCCTGTTCCGACCCTGCCGCTTACCGGATACCTGTCCGCCTTTCTCCCTTCGGG
AAGCGTGGCGCTTTCTCATAGCTCACGCTGTAGGTATCTCAGTTCGGTGTAGGTCGTTCGCTCCAAGCTG
GGCTGTGTGCACGAACCCCCCGTTCAGCCCGACCGCTGCGCCTTATCCGGTAACTATCGTCTTGAGTCCA
ACCCGGTAAGACACGACTTATCGCCACTGGCAGCAGCCACTGGTAACAGGATTAGCAGAGCGAGGTATGT
AGGCGGTGCTACAGAGTTCTTGAAGTGGTGGCCTAACTACGGCTACACTAGAAGAACAGTATTTGGTATC
TGCGCTCTGCTGAAGCCAGTTACCTTCGGAAAAAGAGTTGGTAGCTCTTGATCCGGCAAACAAACCACCG
CTGGTAGCGGTGGTTTTTTTGTTTGCAAGCAGCAGATTACGCGCAGAAAAAAAGGATCTCAAGAAGATCC
TTTGATCTTTTCTACGGGGTCTGACGCTCAGTGGAACGAAAACTCACGTTAAGGGATTTTGGTCATGAGA
TTATCAAAAAGGATCTTCACCTAGATCCTTTTAAATTAAAAATGAAGTTTTAAATCAATCTAAAGTATAT
ATGAGTAAACTTGGTCTGACAGTTACCAATGCTTAATCAGTGAGGCACCTATCTCAGCGATCTGTCTATT
TCGTTCATCCATAGTTGCCTGACTCCCCGTCGTGTAGATAACTACGATACGGGAGGGCTTACCATCTGGC
CCCAGTGCTGCAATGATACCGCGAGACCCACGCTCACCGGCTCCAGATTTATCAGCAATAAACCAGCCAG
CCGGAAGGGCCGAGCGCAGAAGTGGTCCTGCAACTTTATCCGCCTCCATCCAGTCTATTAATTGTTGCCG
GGAAGCTAGAGTAAGTAGTTCGCCAGTTAATAGTTTGCGCAACGTTGTTGCCATTGCTACAGGCATCGTG
GTGTCACGCTCGTCGTTTGGTATGGCTTCATTCAGCTCCGGTTCCCAACGATCAAGGCGAGTTACATGAT
CCCCCATGTTGTGCAAAAAAGCGGTTAGCTCCTTCGGTCCTCCGATCGTTGTCAGAAGTAAGTTGGCCGC
AGTGTTATCACTCATGGTTATGGCAGCACTGCATAATTCTCTTACTGTCATGCCATCCGTAAGATGCTTT
TCTGTGACTGGTGAGTACTCAACCAAGTCATTCTGAGAATAGTGTATGCGGCGACCGAGTTGCTCTTGCC
CGGCGTCAATACGGGATAATACCGCGCCACATAGCAGAACTTTAAAAGTGCTCATCATTGGAAAACGTTC
TTCGGGGCGAAAACTCTCAAGGATCTTACCGCTGTTGAGATCCAGTTCGATGTAACCCACTCGTGCACCC
AACTGATCTTCAGCATCTTTTACTTTCACCAGCGTTTCTGGGTGAGCAAAAACAGGAAGGCAAAATGCCG
CAAAAAAGGGAATAAGGGCGACACGGAAATGTTGAATACTCATACTCTTCCTTTTTCAATATTATTGAAG
CATTTATCAGGGTTATTGTCTCATGAGCGGATACATATTTGAATGTATTTAGAAAAATAAACAAATAGGG
GTTCCGCGCACATTTCCCCGAAAAGTGCCACCTGACGTCGACATTGATTATTGACTAGTTATTAATAGTA
ATCAATTACGGGGTCATTAGTTCATAGCCCATATATGGAGTTCCGCGTTACATAACTTACGGTAAATGGC
CCGCCTGGCTGACCGCCCAACGACCCCCGCCCATTGACGTCAATAATGACGTATGTTCCCATAGTAACGC
CAATAGGGACTTTCCATTGACGTCAATGGGTGGAGTATTTACGGTAAACTGCCCACTTGGCAGTACATCA
AGTGTATCATATGCCAAGTACGCCCCCTATTGACGTCAATGACGGTAAATGGCCCGCCTGGCATTATGCC
CAGTACATGACCTTATGGGACTTTCCTACTTGGCAGTACATCTACGTATTAGTCATCGCTATTACCATGG
TCGAGGTGAGCCCCACGTTCTGCTTCACTCTCCCCATCTCCCCCCCCTCCCCACCCCCAATTTTGTATTT
ATTTATTTTTTAATTATTTTTTGCGGCGGGGGGGGGGGGGGGGCGGGGGGGGCCCGCGCCGGGCGGGGCG
GGGCGGGGCGAGGGGCGGGGCGGGGCGAGGCGGAGAGGTGCGGCGGCAGCCAATCAGAGCGGCGCGCTCC
GAAAGTTTCCTTTTATGGCGAGGCGGCGGCGGCGGCGGCCCTATAAAAAGCGAAGCGCGCGGCGGGCGGG
AGTCGCTGCGCGCTGCCTTCGCCCCGTGCCCCGCTCCGCCGCCGCCTCGCGCCGCCCGCCCCGGCTCTGA
CTGACCGCGTTACTCCCACAGGTGAGCGGGCGGGACGGCCCTTCTCCTCCGGGCTGTAATTAGCGCTTGG
TTTAATGACGGCTTGTTTCTTTTCTGTGGCTGCGTGAAAGCCTTGAGGGGCTCCGGGAGGGCCCTTTGTG
CGGGGGGAGCGGCTCGGGGGGTGCGTGCGTGTGTGTGTGCGTGGGGAGCGCCGCGTGCGGCTCCGCGCTG
CCCGGCGGCTGTGAGCGCTGCGGGCGCGGCGCGGGGCTTTGTGCGCTCCGCAGTGTGCGCGAGGGGAGCG
CGGCCGGGGGCGGTGCCCCGCGGTGCGGGGGGGGCTGCGAGGGGAACAAAGGCTGCGTGCGGGGTGTGTG
CGTGGGGGGGTGAGCAGGGGGTGTGGGCGCGTCGGTCGGGCTGCAACCCCCCCTGCACCCCCCTCCCCGA
GTTGCTGAGCACGGCCCGGCTTCGGGTGCGGGGCTCCGTACGGGGCGTGGCGCGGGGCTCGCCGTGCCGG
GCGGGGGGTGGCGGCAGGTGGGGGTGCCGGGCGGGGCGGGGCCGCCTCGGGCCGGGGAGGGCTCGGGGGA
GGGGCGCGGCGGCCCCCGGAGCGCCGGCGGCTGTCGAGGCGCGGCGAGCCGCAGCCATTGCCTTTTATGG
TAATCGTGCGAGAGGGCGCAGGGACTTCCTTTGTCCCAAATCTGTGCGGAGCCGAAATCTGGGAGGCGCC
GCCGCACCCCCTCTAGCGGGCGCGGGGCGAAGCGGTGCGGCGCCGGCAGGAAGGAAATGGGCGGGGAGGG
CCTTCGTGCGTCGCCGCGCCGCCGTCCCCTTCTCCCTCTCCAGCCTCGGGGCTGTCCGCGGGGGGACGGC
TGCCTTCGGGGGGGACGGGGCAGGGCGGGGTTCGGCTTCTGGCGTGTGACCGGCGGCTCTAGAGCCTCTG
CTAACCATGTTCATGCCTTCTTCTTTTTCCTACAGCTCCTGGGCAACGTGCTGGTTATTGTGCTGTCTCA
TCATTTTGGCAAAGAATTCCTCGAGGAATTCACTCCTCAGGTGCAGGCTGCCTATCAGAAGGTGGTGGCT
GGTGTGGCCAATGCCCTGGCTCACAAATACCA
Features (pLannotate 1.2.2; 22 found; start..end, strand, type, name):
     29..706     +  CDS            mNeonGreen: mNeonGreen is a basic (constitutively fluorescent) green/yellow fluorescent protein published in 2013, derived from Branchiostoma lanceolatum. It is reported to be a very rapidly-maturing monomer with moderate acid sensitivity.
    692..1171    +  CDS            LUCI_OPLGR (fragment): Experimental evidence at protein level: Swiss-Prot protein existence level 1. Catalytic subunit of oplophorus-luciferin 2-monooxygenase. Oxidoreductase that converts coelenterazine (the oplophorus luciferin) to coelenteramide under emission of blue light with a maximum at 454 nm. Is also active with bisdeoxycoelenterazine. From Oplophorus gracilirostris (Luminous shrimp).
   1193..1249    +  CDS            calmodulin-binding peptide: calmodulin-binding peptide from avian smooth muscle myosin light chain kinase
   1304..1745    +  CDS            calmodulin (fragment): calcium-binding protein
   1843..2067    +  polyA_signal   bGH poly(A) signal: bovine growth hormone polyadenylation signal
   2071..2092    +  promoter       SV40 promoter (fragment): SV40 enhancer and early promoter
   2113..2541    +  rep_origin     f1 ori (sequence partly withheld): f1 bacteriophage origin of replication; arrow indicates direction of (+) strand synthesis
   2555..2884    +  promoter       SV40 promoter: SV40 enhancer and early promoter
   2895..3494    +  CDS            PuroR: puromycin N-acetyltransferase; pac from Streptomyces alboniger; confers resistance to puromycin
   3501..3659    +  CDS            ble (fragment): BLE_KLEPN - Experimental evidence at protein level: Swiss-Prot protein existence level 1. Binding protein with a strong affinity to the bleomycin family of antibiotics. Binds to CL990; an antimitotic-antibiotic compound. From Klebsiella pneumoniae.
   3654..3775    +  polyA_signal   SV40 poly(A) signal: SV40 polyadenylation signal
   3848..3864    -  protein_bind   lac operator: The lac repressor binds to the lac operator to inhibit transcription in E. coli. This inhibition can be relieved by adding lactose or isopropyl-β-D-thiogalactopyranoside (IPTG). lac repressor encoded by lacI
   3872..3902    -  promoter       lac promoter: promoter for the E. coli lac operon
   3917..3938    -  protein_bind   CAP binding site: CAP binding activates transcription in the presence of cAMP. E. coli catabolite activator protein
   3951..4043    -  CDS            lacI (fragment): lac repressor; lacI; The lac repressor binds to the lac operator to inhibit transcription in E. coli. This inhibition can be relieved by adding lactose or isopropyl-β-D-thiogalactopyranoside (IPTG).
   4226..4814    -  rep_origin     ori: high-copy-number ColE1/pMB1/pBR322/pUC origin of replication
   4985..5845    -  CDS            AmpR: β-lactamase; bla; confers resistance to ampicillin, carbenicillin, and related antibiotics
   5846..5950    -  promoter       AmpR promoter: bla
   5982..6361    +  enhancer       CMV enhancer: human cytomegalovirus immediate early enhancer
   6363..6640    +  promoter       chicken β-actin promoter: No description available
   6641..7657    +  intron         chimeric intron: chimera between introns from chicken β-actin and rabbit β-globin
   7661..7792    +  CDS            HBB: HBB_COLGU - Experimental evidence at transcript level: Swiss-Prot protein existence level 2. Involved in oxygen transport from the lung to the various peripheral tissues. From Colobus guereza (Mantled guereza) (Eastern black-and-white colobus monkey).
