[The description below was written by a language model from this plasmid's Addgene catalogue record and pLannotate feature annotations shown in this document.]
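Description:
pCAG-CaBLAM_332W is a mammalian expression plasmid built on a pCAG backbone that encodes a higher-affinity variant of CaBLAM, a synthetic bioluminescent calcium indicator. It is propagated in E. coli as a high-copy plasmid through a ColE1/pUC-type origin and selected with ampicillin via the β-lactamase gene. An f1 origin and remnants of a lac promoter/operator region are also annotated in the backbone.

Expression is driven by the composite CAG promoter, annotated here as the CMV immediate-early enhancer, the chicken β-actin promoter and a chimeric β-actin/β-globin intron. The short globin-like match just upstream of the insert is probably part of that promoter's globin-derived 3' region rather than a separate coding element. The depositor notes minor sequence discrepancies in CAG that are not considered to affect function. The open reading frame begins with mNeonGreen and continues into a luciferase derived from the Oplophorus gracilirostris catalytic subunit. This is followed by a calmodulin-binding peptide from smooth muscle myosin light chain kinase and then calmodulin, with a bGH polyadenylation signal terminating the transcript. In this design, calcium-dependent binding of calmodulin to its target peptide modulates light output from the luciferase. The fused mNeonGreen may act as an energy-transfer acceptor and fluorescent marker, although the record does not spell this out. The variant carries a calmodulin Q135W substitution, which the record associates with increased calcium affinity.

A separate SV40 promoter drives a puromycin N-acetyltransferase gene, followed by a residual bleomycin-resistance fragment and an SV40 poly(A) signal, which should allow puromycin selection of transfected cells. The construct is suited to transient or stable expression for luminescence-based calcium imaging in mammalian cells.
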