Addgene plasmid #244131: pCAG-CaBLAM_332W
Purpose: Higher affinity variant of CaBLAM bioluminescent calcium indicator
Depositing lab: Nathan Shaner. Depositing organization: University of California, San Diego (UCSD). Publication: CaBLAM: a high-contrast bioluminescent Ca(2+) indicator derived from an engineered Oplophorus gracilirostris luciferase. Lambert GG, Crespo EL, Murphy J, Turner KL, Gershowitz E, Cunningham M, Boassa D, Luong S, Celinskis D, Allen JJ, Venn S, Zhu Y, Karadas M, Chen J, Marisca R, Gelnaw H, Nguyen DK, Hu J, Sprecher BN, Tree MO, Orcutt R, Heydari D, Bell AB, Torreblanca-Zanca A, Hakimi A, Czopka T, Shoham S, Nagel KI, Schoppik D, Andrade A, Lipscombe D, Moore CI, Hochgeschwender U, Shaner NC. Nat Methods. 2025 Dec 2. doi: 10.1038/s41592-025-02972-0. PubMed 41331138.
Backbone
  Vector backbone: pCAG
  Vector type: Mammalian Expression
Growth in bacteria
  Bacterial resistance: Ampicillin, 100 μg/mL
  Growth temperature: 37°C
  Growth strain: NEB Stable
  Copy number: High Copy
Gene/Insert
  Gene/Insert name: CaBLAM_332W
  Species: Synthetic
  Mutation: Calmodulin Q135W
  Cloning method: Gibson Cloning
Terms and licenses: Academic/Nonprofit Terms; Industry Terms: Not Available to Industry
Depositor comments: There are minor discrepancies in the CAG promoter - these are confirmed by the depositor to not be of concern for plasmid function. Please visit https://doi.org/10.1101/2023.06.25.546478 for bioRxiv preprint.
How to cite: pCAG-CaBLAM_332W was a gift from Nathan Shaner (Addgene plasmid # 244131 ; http://n2t.net/addgene:244131 ; RRID:Addgene_244131)
